>Addgene plasmid #14125 | pMig (Martins Lab) | addgene partial sequence | sequence record 20280 | 14125 with pBABE5'
TCTCTCGAGGTCGACGGTATCCATAAGCTTAGATCTGTGGTCTCATACAGAACTTATAAGATTCCCAAAT
CCAAAGACATTTCACGTTTATGGTGATTTCCCAGAACACATAGCGACATGCAAATATTGCAGGGCGCCAC
TCCCCTGTCCCTCACAGCCATCTTCCTGCCAGGGCGCACGCGCGCTGGGTGTTCCCGCCTAGTGACACTG
GGCCCGCGATTCCTTGGAGCGGGTTGATGACGTCAGCGTTCGAATTCTACCGGGTAGGGGAGGCGCTTTT
CCCAAGGCAGTCTGGAGCATGCGCTTTAGCAGCCCCGCTGGGCACTTGGCGCTACACAAGTGGCCTCTGG
CCTCGCACACATTCCACATCCACCGGTAGGCGCCAACCGGCTCCGTTCTTTGGTGGCCCCTTCGCGCCAC
CTTCTACTCCTCCCCTAGTCAGGAAGTTCCCCCCCGCCCCGCAGCTCGCGTCGTGCAGGACGTGACAAAT
GGAAGTAGCACGTCTCACTAGTCTCGTGCAGATGGACAGCACCGCTGAGCAATGGAAGCGGGTAGGCCTT
TGGGGCAGCGGCCAATAGCAGCTTTGCTCCTTCGCTTTCTGGGCTCAGAGGCTGGGAAGGGGTGGGTCCG
GGGGCGGGCTCAGGGGCGGGCTCAGGGGCGGGGCGGGCGCCCGAAGGTCCTCCGGAGGCCCGGCATTCTG
CACGCTTCAAAAGCGCACGTCTGCCGCGCTGTTCTCCTCTTCCTCA
