[The description below was written by a language model from this plasmid's Addgene catalogue record.]
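Description:
pMig (Martins Lab) is a retroviral RNAi vector for mammalian cells, derived from pRetroSuper (a backbone recorded as 6349 bp without insert). It is propagated in E. coli under ampicillin selection, and transduced or transfected mammalian cells can be selected with puromycin. The bacterial copy number is listed as unknown, and no feature table accompanies the record, so the origin of replication, the viral LTRs and packaging signal, and the promoters are not itemised. In general, pRetroSuper-type vectors are designed to express short hairpin RNAs from a cassette carried within a retroviral genome, but the record does not state the shRNA promoter, and no hairpin is listed. The plasmid therefore appears to be an empty recipient vector rather than a knockdown construct against a particular gene.

The modification that distinguishes pMig from its parent is a roughly 1.3 kb IRES-EGFP insert cloned at ClaI sites. The record does not say whether these sites survived cloning, and it notes that ClaI sites in the original pRetroSuper were silenced. According to the depositor, EGFP is translated from the internal ribosome entry site downstream of the puromycin resistance gene. Both proteins should thus come from one bicistronic transcript, with cap-dependent translation giving the resistance marker and IRES-driven initiation giving the fluorescent reporter. Cells carrying the vector are then both drug-selectable and green, so infection efficiency can be monitored, or transduced cells tracked or sorted by fluorescence, alongside or instead of puromycin selection. The associated publication concerns Ras oncogene-induced growth arrest in human ovarian surface epithelial cells, consistent with use in retroviral knockdown experiments.
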