Addgene plasmid #14125: pMig (Martins Lab)
Depositing lab: L. Miguel Martins. Depositing organization: MRC Toxicology Unit. Publication: Involvement of MINK, a Ste20 family kinase, in Ras oncogene-induced growth arrest in human ovarian surface epithelial cells. Nicke B, Bastien J, Khanna SJ, Warne PH, Cowling V, Cook SJ, Peters G, Delpuech O, Schulze A, Berns K, Mullenders J, Beijersbergen RL, Bernards R, Ganesan TS, Downward J, Hancock DC. Mol Cell. 2005 Dec 9. 20(5):673-85. 10.1016/j.molcel.2005.10.038 PubMed 16337592.
Backbone
  Vector backbone: pRetroSuper
  Backbone size w/o insert (bp): 6349
  Vector type: Mammalian Expression, Retroviral, RNAi
  Selectable markers: Puromycin
Growth in bacteria
  Bacterial resistance: Ampicillin, 100 μg/mL
  Growth temperature: 37°C
  Growth strain: DH5alpha
  Copy number: Unknown
Gene/Insert
  Gene/Insert name: IRES-EGFP
  Insert size (bp): 1310
  Mutation: Cla I sites were silenced in the original pRetroSuper vector
  Cloning method: Restriction Enzyme; 5′ cloning site ClaI (unknown if destroyed); 3′ cloning site ClaI (unknown if destroyed)
  Sequencing primers: 5′ CGTGCGCCCTGGCAGGAAGATGG
Terms and licenses: Academic/Nonprofit Terms; Industry Terms: Not Available to Industry
Depositor comments: This plasmid expresses EGFP from an IRES sequence downstream of the puromycin gene
How to cite: pMig (Martins Lab) was a gift from L. Miguel Martins (Addgene plasmid # 14125 ; http://n2t.net/addgene:14125 ; RRID:Addgene_14125)
